Addgene plasmid #152445: pGBW-m4134387
Purpose: Mammalian expression plasmid for SARS-CoV-2 helicase
Depositing lab: Ginkgo Bioworks & Benjie Chen. Depositing organization: Ginkgo Bioworks.
Backbone
  Vector backbone: pTwist_CMV_6
  Backbone size w/o insert (bp): 4180
  Vector type: Mammalian Expression
Growth in bacteria
  Bacterial resistance: Ampicillin, 100 μg/mL
  Growth temperature: 37°C
  Growth strain: DH5alpha
  Copy number: High Copy
Gene/Insert
  Gene/Insert name: SARS-CoV-2 helicase (alt name: nsp13)
  Species: Severe acute respiratory syndrome coronavirus 2
  Insert size (bp): 1802
  Mutation: wt
  Entrez Gene: ORF1ab (a.k.a. GU280_gp01)
  Promoter: CMV
  Tag / fusion protein: Cleavable TEV;6xHis-003 (C terminal on backbone)
  Cloning method: Unknown
Resource information
  A portion of this plasmid was derived from a plasmid made by: GinkgoBioworks
Depositor comments: NCBI reference sequence: YP_009725308.1
How to cite: pGBW-m4134387 was a gift from Ginkgo Bioworks & Benjie Chen (Addgene plasmid # 152445 ; http://n2t.net/addgene:152445 ; RRID:Addgene_152445)
