[The description below was written by a language model from this plasmid's Addgene catalogue record and pLannotate feature annotations shown in this document.]
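Description:
pGBW-m4134387 is a mammalian expression plasmid built on the pTwist_CMV_6 backbone that carries the wild-type SARS-CoV-2 helicase, nsp13, a mature product of the ORF1ab replicase polyprotein. The full sequence record is about 6.0 kb, consistent with a backbone of roughly 4.2 kb plus an insert of roughly 1.8 kb. In bacteria it is maintained at high copy through a ColE1/pUC-type origin and selected with ampicillin via a β-lactamase (AmpR) gene. No mammalian selection marker is annotated, so the plasmid appears suited to transient transfection.

The helicase open reading frame spans the numbering origin of the circular map. The automated annotation labels it as a fragment of the SARS-CoV replicase polyprotein and attaches a generic functional note about the 2'-O-methyltransferase. That note reflects a homology match to the polyprotein entry and does not describe the insert, which the catalogue identifies as nsp13. Transcription is driven by CMV immediate-early elements: a CMV enhancer followed by promoter sequence annotated as a truncated CMVd2 form plus a small promoter fragment. The coding sequence is followed in frame by a backbone-encoded C-terminal tag, recorded as a TEV-cleavable 6xHis; only the 6xHis portion is annotated in the feature table. This tag would allow affinity purification and later tag removal.

An SV40 polyadenylation signal lies downstream. The expression unit is flanked by β-globin insulator elements, T7 and rrnG terminators, and an upstream synthetic poly(A) signal, which together would help isolate it from read-through transcription originating in the backbone. The construct is intended for producing tagged nsp13 in mammalian cells; the record does not state more specific applications.
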