Features (pLannotate 1.2.2; 17 found; start..end, strand, type, name):
   1832..1849    +  CDS            6xHis: 6xHis affinity tag
   1902..2023    -  polyA_signal   SV40 poly(A) signal: SV40 polyadenylation signal
   2046..2115    -  CDS            large T antigen (fragment): large T antigen from SV40 (simian virus 40)
   2138..2184    +  terminator     T7 terminator: transcription terminator for bacteriophage T7 RNA polymerase
   2214..2350    +  terminator     rrnG terminator: transcription terminator from the E. coli ribosomal RNA rrnG operon (Albrechtsen et al., 1991)
   2395..2466    +  misc_feature   3' β-globin insulator: insulator downstream of the human β-globin locus (Farrell et al., 2002)
   2692..3280    -  rep_origin     ori: high-copy-number ColE1/pMB1/pBR322/pUC origin of replication
   3452..3516    -  CDS            bla(M) (fragment): β-lactamase lacking the signal sequence; bla(M); allows cytosolic expression of β-lactamase
   4026..4886    +  CDS            AmpR: β-lactamase; bla; confers resistance to ampicillin, carbenicillin, and related antibiotics
   4899..5035    +  terminator     rrnG terminator: transcription terminator from the E. coli ribosomal RNA rrnG operon (Albrechtsen et al., 1991)
   5187..5258    +  misc_feature   5' β-globin insulator: insulator upstream of the human β-globin locus (Farrell et al., 2002)
   5263..5309    -  terminator     T7 terminator: transcription terminator for bacteriophage T7 RNA polymerase
   5327..5375    -  polyA_signal   poly(A) signal: synthetic polyadenylation signal
   5456..5759    +  enhancer       CMV enhancer: human cytomegalovirus immediate early enhancer
   5832..5849    -  promoter       CMV promoter (fragment): human cytomegalovirus (CMV) immediate early promoter
   5912..5963    +  promoter       CMVd2 promoter: truncated human cytomegalovirus (CMV) immediate early promoter that yields moderately reduced expression relative to the full-length promoter
   6023..1816    +  CDS            rep (fragment) (across the origin): R1AB_SARS - Experimental evidence at protein level: Swiss-Prot protein existence level 1. [2'-O-methyltransferase]: Methyltransferase that mediates mRNA cap 2'-O-ribose methylation to the 5'-cap structure of viral mRNAs. N7-methyl guanosine cap is a prerequisite for binding of nsp16. Therefore plays an essential role in viral mRNAs cap methylation which is essential to evade immune system. From Severe acute respiratory syndrome coronavirus (SARS-CoV).
>Addgene plasmid #152445 | pGBW-m4134387 | depositor full sequence | sequence record 295457 | Full Sequence
CACCATGGCGGTGGGGGCTTGCGTACTATGTAACAGCCAGACGTCATTGCGCTGCGGTGCATGTATAAGA
AGGCCGTTTCTGTGTTGCAAATGCTGCTACGATCATGTTATTTCGACTTCTCACAAGCTTGTGCTCAGTG
TCAATCCTTATGTGTGTAATGCCCCCGGATGCGACGTCACAGATGTTACCCAACTGTACCTGGGCGGCAT
GTCCTATTATTGTAAGAGCCACAAACCACCAATCTCCTTCCCCCTGTGCGCCAACGGACAGGTGTTTGGG
CTCTACAAAAACACATGTGTGGGATCTGACAATGTCACCGACTTCAACGCTATCGCCACATGCGATTGGA
CTAATGCAGGCGACTACATTTTAGCCAACACCTGTACCGAACGGCTGAAGTTATTTGCGGCTGAGACTCT
AAAGGCAACTGAGGAAACCTTCAAACTTTCATATGGTATCGCCACGGTACGTGAGGTGTTGTCTGATCGA
GAACTGCATCTCAGTTGGGAGGTCGGGAAGCCTAGACCTCCCCTTAATCGAAATTACGTGTTCACAGGTT
ATAGGGTTACCAAGAACAGCAAAGTCCAGATCGGCGAATATACTTTTGAGAAGGGAGATTACGGTGACGC
CGTAGTGTATCGTGGCACAACAACATACAAACTGAATGTTGGGGATTACTTCGTGCTGACGTCCCACACC
GTTATGCCGCTCTCAGCTCCAACTTTGGTTCCCCAGGAACATTACGTGCGGATTACTGGACTCTATCCAA
CGCTAAACATAAGCGACGAGTTTTCCAGCAACGTGGCTAATTACCAAAAGGTCGGCATGCAGAAGTACTC
CACCCTTCAGGGTCCTCCTGGGACTGGCAAAAGTCACTTCGCCATCGGACTGGCACTTTACTATCCCAGT
GCGCGCATTGTATATACCGCCTGCTCACATGCGGCAGTGGACGCCCTGTGTGAGAAGGCTTTAAAGTATC
TGCCAATAGACAAATGCTCTCGCATTATCCCTGCCAGGGCCAGAGTGGAGTGCTTTGATAAGTTTAAAGT
GAACTCGACCCTCGAACAGTATGTCTTCTGCACAGTTAACGCATTGCCCGAAACGACCGCCGATATAGTT
GTGTTCGACGAAATCTCAATGGCTACCAATTATGATCTCTCCGTCGTCAATGCACGGCTGCGGGCCAAAC
ACTACGTCTACATCGGGGACCCCGCGCAGTTACCAGCACCGCGAACCCTACTGACTAAGGGCACACTTGA
GCCAGAGTACTTCAACAGCGTATGTAGACTGATGAAAACCATTGGCCCTGATATGTTCCTGGGAACATGT
CGGAGGTGCCCCGCTGAAATAGTGGACACCGTTTCAGCACTTGTGTACGACAATAAGCTCAAAGCACACA
AGGATAAATCCGCACAATGTTTTAAGATGTTTTACAAAGGGGTTATTACCCATGATGTGTCTAGCGCTAT
CAATCGCCCTCAGATTGGCGTGGTGAGAGAGTTTTTGACGCGAAATCCCGCCTGGCGAAAGGCCGTATTC
ATCAGTCCTTACAACTCGCAAAATGCCGTCGCTAGTAAGATTTTAGGACTCCCTACTCAGACAGTTGATA
GCTCTCAAGGTTCTGAATACGATTATGTGATTTTTACTCAGACTACCGAAACGGCACATTCTTGTAACGT
CAACCGTTTTAACGTGGCCATTACAAGGGCCAAGGTTGGCATCTTGTGTATCATGTCAGACCGGGACCTG
TATGATAAACTGCAATTCACATCTTTGGAGATACCGCGCCGCAATGTCGCTACCCTTCAGGAAAACCTTT
ACTTTCAGTCGCACCATCACCATCACCATTAAGCTAGCTTGACTGACTGAGATACAGCGTACCTTCAGCT
CACAGACATGATAAGATACATTGATGAGTTTGGACAAACCACAACTAGAATGCAGTGAAAAAAATGCTTT
ATTTGTGAAATTTGTGATGCTATTGCTTTATTTGTAACCATTATAAGCTGCAATAAACAAGTTAACAACA
ACAATTGCATTCATTTTATGTTTCAGGTTCAGGGGGAGGTGTGGGAGGTTTTTTAAAGCAAGTAAAACCT
CTACAAATGTGGTATTGGCCCATCTCTATCGGTATCGTAGCATAACCCCTTGGGGCCTCTAAACGGGTCT
TGAGGGGTTTTTTGTGCCCCTCGGGCCGGATTGCTATCTACCGGCATTGGCGCAGAAAAAAATGCCTGAT
GCGACGCTGCGCGTCTTATACTCCCACATATGCCAGATTCAGCAACGGATACGGCTTCCCCAACTTGCCC
ACTTCCATACGTGTCCTCCTTACCAGAAATTTATCCTTAAGGTCGTCAGCTATCCTGCAGGCGATCTCTC
GATTTCGATCAAGACATTCCTTTAATGGTCTTTTCTGGACACCACTAGGGGTCAGAAGTAGTTCATCAAA
CTTTCTTCCCTCCCTAATCTCATTGGTTACCTTGGGCTATCGAAACTTAATTAACCAGTCAAGTCAGCTA
CTTGGCGAGATCGACTTGTCTGGGTTTCGACTACGCTCAGAATTGCGTCAGTCAAGTTCGATCTGGTCCT
TGCTATTGCACCCGTTCTCCGATTACGAGTTTCATTTAAATCATGTGAGCAAAAGGCCAGCAAAAGGCCA
GGAACCGTAAAAAGGCCGCGTTGCTGGCGTTTTTCCATAGGCTCCGCCCCCCTGACGAGCATCACAAAAA
TCGACGCTCAAGTCAGAGGTGGCGAAACCCGACAGGACTATAAAGATACCAGGCGTTTCCCCCTGGAAGC
TCCCTCGTGCGCTCTCCTGTTCCGACCCTGCCGCTTACCGGATACCTGTCCGCCTTTCTCCCTTCGGGAA
GCGTGGCGCTTTCTCATAGCTCACGCTGTAGGTATCTCAGTTCGGTGTAGGTCGTTCGCTCCAAGCTGGG
CTGTGTGCACGAACCCCCCGTTCAGCCCGACCGCTGCGCCTTATCCGGTAACTATCGTCTTGAGTCCAAC
CCGGTAAGACACGACTTATCGCCACTGGCAGCAGCCACTGGTAACAGGATTAGCAGAGCGAGGTATGTAG
GCGGTGCTACAGAGTTCTTGAAGTGGTGGCCTAACTACGGCTACACTAGAAGAACAGTATTTGGTATCTG
CGCTCTGCTGAAGCCAGTTACCTTCGGAAAAAGAGTTGGTAGCTCTTGATCCGGCAAACAAACCACCGCT
GGTAGCGGTGGTTTTTTTGTTTGCAAGCAGCAGATTACGCGCAGAAAAAAAGGATCTCAAGAAGATCCTT
TGATCTTTTCTACGGGGTCTGACGCTCAGTGGAACGAAAACTCACGTTAAGGGATTTTGGTCATGAGATT
ATCAAAAAGGATCTTCACCTAGATCCTTTTAAATTAAAAATGAAGTTTTAAATCAATCTAAAGTATATAT
GAGTAAACTTGGTCTGACAGTTACCAATGCTTAATCAGTGAGGCACCTATCTCAGCGATCTGTCTATTTC
GTTCATCCATAGTTGCATTTAAATTTCCGAACTCTCCAAGGCCCTCGTCGGAAAATCTTCAAACCTTTCG
TCCGATCCATCTTGCAGGCTACCTCTCGAACGAACTATCGCAAGTCTCTTGGCCGGCCTTGCGCCTTGGC
TATTGCTTGGCAGCGCCTATCGCCAGGTATTACTCCAATCCCGAATATCCGAGATCGGGATCACCCGAGA
GAAGTTCAACCTACATCCTCAATCCCGATCTATCCGAGATCCGAGGAATATCGAAATCGGGGCGCGCCTG
GTGTACCGAGAACGATCCTCTCAGTGCGAGTCTCGACGATCCATATCGTTGCTTGGCAGTCAGCCAGTCG
GAATCCAGCTTGGGACCCAGGAAGTCCAATCGTCAGATATTGTACTCAAGCCTGGTCACGGCAGCGTACC
GATCTGTTTAAACCTAGATATTGATAGTCTGATCGGTCAACGTATAATCGAGTCCTAGCTTTTGCAAACA
TCTATCAAGAGACAGGATCAGCAGGAGGCTTTCGCATGAGTATTCAACATTTCCGTGTCGCCCTTATTCC
CTTTTTTGCGGCATTTTGCCTTCCTGTTTTTGCTCACCCAGAAACGCTGGTGAAAGTAAAAGATGCTGAA
GATCAGTTGGGTGCGCGAGTGGGTTACATCGAACTGGATCTCAACAGCGGTAAGATCCTTGAGAGTTTTC
GCCCCGAAGAACGCTTTCCAATGATGAGCACTTTTAAAGTTCTGCTATGTGGCGCGGTATTATCCCGTAT
TGACGCCGGGCAAGAGCAACTCGGTCGCCGCATACACTATTCTCAGAATGACTTGGTTGAGTATTCACCA
GTCACAGAAAAGCATCTTACGGATGGCATGACAGTAAGAGAATTATGCAGTGCTGCCATAACCATGAGTG
ATAACACTGCGGCCAACTTACTTCTGACAACGATTGGAGGACCGAAGGAGCTAACCGCTTTTTTGCACAA
CATGGGGGATCATGTAACTCGCCTTGATCGTTGGGAACCGGAGCTGAATGAAGCCATACCAAACGACGAG
CGTGACACCACGATGCCTGTAGCAATGGCAACAACCTTGCGTAAACTATTAACTGGCGAACTACTTACTC
TAGCTTCCCGGCAACAGTTGATAGACTGGATGGAGGCGGATAAAGTTGCAGGACCACTTCTGCGCTCGGC
CCTTCCGGCTGGCTGGTTTATTGCTGATAAATCTGGAGCCGGTGAGCGTGGGTCTCGCGGTATCATTGCA
GCACTGGGGCCAGATGGTAAGCCCTCCCGTATCGTAGTTATCTACACGACGGGGAGTCAGGCAACTATGG
ATGAACGAAATAGACAGATCGCTGAGATAGGTGCCTCACTGATTAAGCATTGGTAACCGATTCTAGGTGC
ATTGGCGCAGAAAAAAATGCCTGATGCGACGCTGCGCGTCTTATACTCCCACATATGCCAGATTCAGCAA
CGGATACGGCTTCCCCAACTTGCCCACTTCCATACGTGTCCTCCTTACCAGAAATTTATCCTTAAGATCC
CGAATCGTTTAAACTCGACTCTGGCTCTATCGAATCTCCGTCGTTTCGAGCTTACGCGAACAGCCGTGGC
GCTCATTTGCTCGTCGGGCATCGAATCTCGTCAGCTATCGTCAGCTTACCTTTTTGGCAGCGATCGCGGC
TCCCGACATCTTGGACCATTAGCTCCACAGGTATCTTCTTCCCTCTAGTGGTCATAACAGCAGCTTCAGC
TACCTCTCAATTCAAAAAACCCCTCAAGACCCGTTTAGAGGCCCCAAGGGGTTATGCTATCAATCGTTGC
GTTACACACACAAAAAACCAACACACATCCATCTTCGATGGATAGCGATTTTATTATCTAACTGCTGATC
GAGTGTAGCCAGATCTAGTAATCAATTACGGGGTCATTAGTTCATAGCCCATATATGGAGTTCCGCGTTA
CATAACTTACGGTAAATGGCCCGCCTGGCTGACCGCCCAACGACCCCCGCCCATTGACGTCAATAATGAC
GTATGTTCCCATAGTAACGCCAATAGGGACTTTCCATTGACGTCAATGGGTGGAGTATTTACGGTAAACT
GCCCACTTGGCAGTACATCAAGTGTATCATATGCCAAGTACGCCCCCTATTGACGTCAATGACGGTAAAT
GGCCCGCCTGGCATTATGCCCAGTACATGACCTTATGGGACTTTCCTACTTGGCAGTACATCTACGTATT
AGTCATCGCTATTACCATGCTGATGCGGTTTTGGCAGTACATCAATGGGCGTGGATAGCGGTTTGACTCA
CGGGGATTTCCAAGTCTCCACCCCATTGACGTCAATGGGAGTTTGTTTTGGCACCAAAATCAACGGGACT
TTCCAAAATGTCGTAACAACTCCGCCCCATTGACGCAAATGGGCGGTAGGCGTGTACGGTGGGAGGTCTA
TATAAGCAGAGCTGGTTTAGTGAACCGTCAGATCAGATCTTTGTCGATCCTACCATCCACTCGACACACC
CGCCAGCGGCCGC
